Addgene plasmid #25495: FBL
Purpose: Bacterial expression for structure determination; may not be full ORF
Depositing lab: Cheryl Arrowsmith. Depositing organization: University of Toronto.
Backbone
  Vector backbone: pET28-MHL
  Backbone manufacturer: SGC
  Backbone size w/o insert (bp): 7325
  Vector type: Bacterial Expression
Growth in bacteria
  Bacterial resistance: Kanamycin, 50 μg/mL
  Growth temperature: 37°C
  Growth strain: DH5alpha
  Copy number: Low Copy
Gene/Insert
  Gene/Insert name: FBL (alt names: PDB: 2IPX; fibrillarin; FIB, FLRN, RNU3IP1)
  Species: H. sapiens (human)
  Insert size (bp): 699
  Entrez Gene: FBL (a.k.a. FIB, FLRN, Nop1, RNU3IP1)
  Tag / fusion protein: His (N terminal on insert)
  Cloning method: Restriction Enzyme
  Sequencing primers: 5′ T7; 3′ T7-term
Terms and licenses: Academic/Nonprofit Terms; Industry Terms: Not Available to Industry
Depositor comments: PDB: 2IPX http://www.thesgc.org/structures/2IPX/
How to cite: FBL was a gift from Cheryl Arrowsmith (Addgene plasmid # 25495 ; http://n2t.net/addgene:25495 ; RRID:Addgene_25495)
