[The description below was written by a language model from this plasmid's Addgene catalogue record.]
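Description:
FBL is a bacterial expression plasmid built on the pET28-MHL backbone, a pET28-derived vector from a structural genomics programme, carrying a fragment of the human fibrillarin gene (FBL, also known as FIB, FLRN, Nop1 or RNU3IP1). The plasmid is selected with kanamycin, is recorded as low copy, and is propagated in a standard cloning strain. The origin of replication is not listed in the record.

The insert is 699 bp of human FBL coding sequence, introduced by restriction enzyme cloning and fused to an N-terminal His tag, which allows the recombinant protein to be purified by immobilised metal affinity chromatography. The record does not name the promoter explicitly. However, the listed sequencing primers are T7 and T7-terminator, which matches the usual pET arrangement: the insert sits between a T7 promoter and a T7 terminator and is expressed in hosts that supply T7 RNA polymerase. No feature table is provided, so other elements, such as a protease cleavage site between the tag and the insert, cannot be confirmed.

The stated purpose is bacterial expression for structure determination, with a caution that the insert may not be the full open reading frame. The insert is best regarded as a truncated construct chosen for crystallography rather than as full-length protein. The depositor links it to a deposited Protein Data Bank structure of fibrillarin, a nucleolar methyltransferase component of box C/D small nucleolar ribonucleoproteins. The plasmid is therefore suited to producing purified His-tagged fibrillarin for structural or biochemical work. Distribution is limited to academic and nonprofit users.
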