>Addgene plasmid #25495 | FBL | depositor partial sequence | sequence record 11899 | Author sequence
GGGAAGAATGTGATGGTGGAGCCGCATCGGCATGAGGGTGTCTTCATTTGTCGAGGAAAGGAAGATGCAC
TGGTCACCAAGAACCTGGTCCCTGGGGAATCAGTTTATGGAGAGAAGAGAGTCTCGATTTCGGAAGGAGA
TGACAAAATTGAGTACCGAGCCTGGAACCCCTTCCGCTCCAAGCTAGCAGCAGCAATCCTGGGTGGTGTG
GACCAGATCCACATCAAACCGGGGGCTAAGGTTCTCTACCTCGGGGCTGCCTCGGGCACCACGGTCTCCC
ATGTCTCTGACATCGTTGGTCCGGATGGTCTAGTCTATGCAGTCGAGTTCTCCCACCGCTCTGGCCGTGA
CCTCATTAACTTGGCCAAGAAGAGGACCAACATCATTCCTGTGATCGAGGATGCTCGACACCCACACAAA
TACCGCATGCTCATCGCAATGGTGGATGTGATCTTTGCTGATGTGGCCCAGCCAGACCAGACCCGGATTG
TGGCCCTGAATGCCCACACCTTCCTGCGTAATGGAGGACACTTTGTGATTTCCATTAAGGCCAACTGCAT
TGACTCCACAGCCTCAGCCGAGGCCGTGTTTGCCTCCGAAGTGAAAAAGATGCAACAGGAGAACATGAAG
CCGCAGGAGCAGTTGACCCTTGAGCCATATGAAAGAGACCATGCCGTGGTCGTGGGAGTGTACAGGCCA
