>Addgene plasmid #25495 | FBL | addgene partial sequence | sequence record 31476 | 25495 with T7
TTTTGTTTACTTTAAGAAGGAGATATACCATGCATCATCATCATCATCACAGCAGCGGCAGAGAAAACTT
GTATTTCCAGGGCGGGAAGAATGTGATGGTGGAGCCGCATCGGCATGAGGGTGTCTTCATTTGTCGAGGA
AAGGAAGATGCACTGGTCACCAAGAACCTGGTCCCTGGGGAATCAGTTTATGGAGAGAAGAGAGTCTCGA
TTTCGGAAGGAGATGACAAAATTGAGTACCGAGCCTGGAACCCCTTCCGCTCCAAGCTAGCAGCAGCAAT
CCTGGGTGGTGTGGACCAGATCCACATCAAACCGGGGGCTAAGGTTCTCTACCTCGGGGCTGCCTCGGGC
ACCACGGTCTCCCATGTCTCTGACATCGTTGGTCCGGATGGTCTAGTCTATGCAGTCGAGTTCTCCCACC
GCTCTGGCCGTGACCTCATTAACTTGGCCAAGAAGAGGACCAACATCATTCCTGTGATCGAGGATGCTCG
ACACCCACACAAATACCGCATGCTCATCGCAATGGTGGATGTGATCTTTGCTGATGTGGCCCAGCCAGAC
CAGACCCGGATTGTGGCCCTGAATGCCCACACCTTCCTGCGTAATGGAGGACACTTTGTGATTTCCATTA
AGGCCAACTGCATTGACTCCACAGCCTCAGCCGAGGCCGTGTTTGCCTCCGAAGTGAAAAAGATGCAACA
GGAGAACATGAAGCCGCAGGAGCAGTTGACCCTTGAGCCATATGAAAGAGACCATGCCGTGGTCGTGGGA
GTGTACAGGCCATGATGACGAAGCTTGCGGCCGCACTCGAGCACCACCACCACCACCACTGAGATCCGGC
TGCTAACAAAGCCCGAAAGGAAGCTGANTTGGCTGCTGCCACCGCTGAGCAATAACTA
